>Addgene plasmid #141050 | pENTR-L3-SpCas9-HF2-2A-EGFP-L2 | addgene full sequence | sequence record 302041 | Addgene NGS Result
CATGGATAAAAAGTATTCTATTGGTTTAGACATCGGCACTAATTCCGTTGGATGGGCTGTCATAACCGAT
GAATACAAAGTACCTTCAAAGAAATTTAAGGTGTTGGGGAACACAGACCGTCATTCGATTAAAAAGAATC
TTATCGGTGCCCTCCTATTCGATAGTGGCGAAACGGCAGAGGCGACTCGCCTGAAACGAACCGCTCGGAG
AAGGTATACACGTCGCAAGAACCGAATATGTTACTTACAAGAAATTTTTAGCAATGAGATGGCCAAAGTT
GACGATTCTTTCTTTCACCGTTTGGAAGAGTCCTTCCTTGTCGAAGAGGACAAGAAACATGAACGGCACC
CCATCTTTGGAAACATAGTAGATGAGGTGGCATATCATGAAAAGTACCCAACGATTTATCACCTCAGAAA
AAAGCTAGTTGACTCAACTGATAAAGCGGACCTGAGGTTAATCTACTTGGCTCTTGCCCATATGATAAAG
TTCCGTGGGCACTTTCTCATTGAGGGTGATCTAAATCCGGACAACTCGGATGTCGACAAACTGTTCATCC
AGTTAGTACAAACCTATAATCAGTTGTTTGAAGAGAACCCTATAAATGCAAGTGGCGTGGATGCGAAGGC
TATTCTTAGCGCCCGCCTCTCTAAATCCCGACGGCTAGAAAACCTGATCGCACAATTACCCGGAGAGAAG
AAAAATGGGTTGTTCGGTAACCTTATAGCGCTCTCACTAGGCCTGACACCAAATTTTAAGTCGAACTTCG
ACTTAGCTGAAGATGCCAAATTGCAGCTTAGTAAGGACACGTACGATGACGATCTCGACAATCTACTGGC
ACAAATTGGAGATCAGTATGCGGACTTATTTTTGGCTGCCAAAAACCTTAGCGATGCAATCCTCCTATCT
GACATACTGAGAGTTAATACTGAGATTACCAAGGCGCCGTTATCCGCTTCAATGATCAAAAGGTACGATG
AACATCACCAAGACTTGACACTTCTCAAGGCCCTAGTCCGTCAGCAACTGCCTGAGAAATATAAGGAAAT
ATTCTTTGATCAGTCGAAAAACGGGTACGCAGGTTATATTGACGGCGGAGCGAGTCAAGAGGAATTCTAC
AAGTTTATCAAACCCATATTAGAGAAGATGGATGGGACGGAAGAGTTGCTTGTAAAACTCAATCGCGAAG
ATCTACTGCGAAAGCAGCGGACTTTCGACAACGGTAGCATTCCACATCAAATCCACTTAGGCGAATTGCA
TGCTATACTTAGAAGGCAGGAGGATTTTTATCCGTTCCTCAAAGACAATCGTGAAAAGATTGAGAAAATC
CTAACCTTTCGCATACCTTACTATGTGGGACCCCTGGCCCGAGGGAACTCTCGGTTCGCATGGATGACAA
GAAAGTCCGAAGAAACGATTACTCCCTGGAATTTTGAGGAAGTTGTCGATAAAGGTGCGTCAGCTCAATC
GTTCATCGAGAGGATGACCGCCTTTGACAAGAATTTACCGAACGAAAAAGTATTGCCTAAGCACAGTTTA
CTTTACGAGTATTTCACAGTGTACAATGAACTCACGAAAGTTAAGTATGTCACTGAGGGCATGCGTAAAC
CCGCCTTTCTAAGCGGAGAACAGAAGAAAGCAATAGTAGATCTGTTATTCAAGACCAACCGCAAAGTGAC
AGTTAAGCAATTGAAAGAGGACTACTTTAAGAAAATTGAATGCTTCGATTCTGTCGAGATCTCCGGGGTA
GAAGATCGATTTAATGCGTCACTTGGTACGTATCATGACCTCCTAAAGATAATTAAAGATAAGGACTTCC
TGGATAACGAAGAGAATGAAGATATCTTAGAAGATATAGTGTTGACTCTTACCCTCTTTGAAGATCGGGA
AATGATTGAGGAAAGACTAAAAACATACGCTCACCTGTTCGACGATAAGGTTATGAAACAGTTAAAGAGG
CGTCGCTATACGGGCTGGGGAGCCTTGTCGCGGAAACTTATCAACGGGATAAGAGACAAGCAAAGTGGTA
AAACTATTCTCGATTTTCTAAAGAGCGACGGCTTCGCCAATAGGAACTTTATGGCCCTGATCCATGATGA
CTCTTTAACCTTCAAAGAGGATATACAAAAGGCACAGGTTTCCGGACAAGGGGACTCATTGCACGAACAT
ATTGCGAATCTTGCTGGTTCGCCAGCCATCAAAAAGGGCATACTCCAGACAGTCAAAGTAGTGGATGAGC
TAGTTAAGGTCATGGGACGTCACAAACCGGAAAACATTGTAATCGAGATGGCACGCGAAAATCAAACGAC
TCAGAAGGGGCAAAAAAACAGTCGAGAGCGGATGAAGAGAATAGAAGAGGGTATTAAAGAACTGGGCAGC
CAGATCTTAAAGGAGCATCCTGTGGAAAATACCCAATTGCAGAACGAGAAACTTTACCTCTATTACCTAC
AAAATGGAAGGGACATGTATGTTGATCAGGAACTGGACATAAACCGTTTATCTGATTACGACGTCGATCA
CATTGTACCCCAATCCTTTTTGAAGGACGATTCAATCGACAATAAAGTGCTTACACGCTCGGATAAGAAC
CGAGGGAAAAGTGACAATGTTCCAAGCGAGGAAGTCGTAAAGAAAATGAAGAACTATTGGCGGCAGCTCC
TAAATGCGAAACTGATAACGCAAAGAAAGTTCGATAACTTAACTAAAGCTGAGAGGGGTGGCTTGTCTGA
ACTTGACAAGGCCGGATTTATTAAACGTCAGCTCGTGGAAACCCGCGCCATCACAAAGCATGTTGCGCAG
ATACTAGATTCCCGAATGAATACGAAATACGACGAGAACGATAAGCTGATTCGGGAAGTCAAAGTAATCA
CTTTAAAGTCAAAATTGGTGTCGGACTTCAGAAAGGATTTTCAATTCTATAAAGTTAGGGAGATAAATAA
CTACCACCATGCGCACGACGCTTATCTTAATGCCGTCGTAGGGACCGCACTCATTAAGAAATACCCGAAG
CTAGAAAGTGAGTTTGTGTATGGTGATTACAAAGTTTATGACGTCCGTAAGATGATCGCGAAAAGCGAAC
AGGAGATAGGCAAGGCTACAGCCAAATACTTCTTTTATTCTAACATTATGAATTTCTTTAAGACGGAAAT
CACTCTGGCAAACGGAGAGATACGCAAACGACCTTTAATTGAAACCAATGGGGAGACAGGTGAAATCGTA
TGGGATAAGGGCCGGGACTTCGCGACGGTGAGAAAAGTTTTGTCCATGCCCCAAGTCAACATAGTAAAGA
AAACTGAGGTGCAGACCGGAGGGTTTTCAAAGGAATCGATTCTTCCAAAAAGGAATAGTGATAAGCTCAT
CGCTCGTAAAAAGGACTGGGACCCGAAAAAGTACGGTGGCTTCGAGAGCCCTACAGTTGCCTATTCTGTC
CTAGTAGTGGCAAAAGTTGAGAAGGGAAAATCCAAGAAACTGAAGTCAGTCAAAGAATTATTGGGGATAA
CGATTATGGAGCGCTCGTCTTTTGAAAAGAACCCCATCGACTTCCTTGAGGCGAAAGGTTACAAGGAAGT
AAAAAAGGATCTCATAATTAAACTACCAAAGTATAGTCTGTTTGAGTTAGAAAATGGCCGAAAACGGATG
TTGGCTAGCGCCGGAGAGCTTCAAAAGGGGAACGAACTCGCACTACCGTCTAAATACGTGAATTTCCTGT
ATTTAGCGTCCCATTACGAGAAGTTGAAAGGTTCACCTGAAGATAACGAACAGAAGCAACTTTTTGTTGA
GCAGCACAAACATTATCTCGACGAAATCATAGAGCAAATTTCGGAATTCAGTAAGAGAGTCATCCTAGCT
GATGCCAATCTGGACAAAGTATTAAGCGCATACAACAAGCACAGGGATAAACCCATACGTGAGCAGGCGG
AAAATATTATCCATTTGTTTACTCTTACCAACCTCGGCGCTCCAGCCGCATTCAAGTATTTTGACACAAC
GATAGATCGCAAACGATACACTTCTACCAAGGAGGTGCTAGACGCGACACTGATTCACCAATCCATCACG
GGATTATATGAAACTCGGATAGATTTGTCACAGCTTGGGGGTGACGGATCCCCCAAGAAGAAGAGGAAAG
TCTCGAGTAGCCGCGCTAAGCGGGCACCGGTGAAACAGACTTTGAATTTTGACCTTCTCAAGTTGGCGGG
AGACGTGGAGTCCAACCCAGGGCCGGATATCATGGTGAGCAAGGGCGAGGAGCTGTTCACCGGGGTGGTG
CCCATCCTGGTCGAGCTGGACGGCGACGTAAACGGCCACAAGTTCAGCGTGTCCGGCGAGGGCGAGGGCG
ATGCCACCTACGGCAAGCTGACCCTGAAGTTCATCTGCACCACCGGCAAGCTGCCCGTGCCCTGGCCCAC
CCTCGTGACCACCCTGACCTACGGCGTGCAGTGCTTCAGCCGCTACCCCGACCACATGAAGCAGCACGAC
TTCTTCAAGTCCGCCATGCCCGAAGGCTACGTCCAGGAGCGCACCATCTTCTTCAAGGACGACGGCAACT
ACAAGACCCGCGCCGAGGTGAAGTTCGAGGGCGACACCCTGGTGAACCGCATCGAGCTGAAGGGCATCGA
CTTCAAGGAGGACGGCAACATCCTGGGGCACAAGCTGGAGTACAACTACAACAGCCACAACGTCTATATC
ATGGCCGACAAGCAGAAGAACGGCATCAAGGTGAACTTCAAGATCCGCCACAACATCGAGGACGGCAGCG
TGCAGCTCGCCGACCACTACCAGCAGAACACCCCCATCGGCGACGGCCCCGTGCTGCTGCCCGACAACCA
CTACCTGAGCACCCAGTCCGCCCTGAGCAAAGACCCCAACGAGAAGCGCGATCACATGGTCCTGCTGGAG
TTCGTGACCGCCGCCGGGATCACTCTCGGCATGGACGAGCTGTACAAGTAACAGCTTTCTTGTACAAAGT
TGGCATTATAAGAAAGCATTGCTTATCAATTTGTTGCAACGAACAGGTCACTATCAGTCAAAATAAAATC
ATTATTTGCCATCCAGCTGCAGCTCTGGCCCGTGTCTCAAAATCTCTGATGTTACATTGCACAAGATAAA
AATATATCATCATGAACAATAAAACTGTCTGCTTACATAAACAGTAATACAAGGGGTGTTATGAGCCATA
TTCAACGGGAAACGTCGAGGCCGCGATTAAATTCCAACATGGATGCTGATTTATATGGGTATAAATGGGC
TCGCGATAATGTCGGGCAATCAGGTGCGACAATCTATCGCTTGTATGGGAAGCCCGATGCGCCAGAGTTG
TTTCTGAAACATGGCAAAGGTAGCGTTGCCAATGATGTTACAGATGAGATGGTCAGACTAAACTGGCTGA
CGGAATTTATGCCTCTTCCGACCATCAAGCATTTTATCCGTACTCCTGATGATGCATGGTTACTCACCAC
TGCGATCCCCGGAAAAACAGCATTCCAGGTATTAGAAGAATATCCTGATTCAGGTGAAAATATTGTTGAT
GCGCTGGCAGTGTTCCTGCGCCGGTTGCATTCGATTCCTGTTTGTAATTGTCCTTTTAACAGCGATCGCG
TATTTCGTCTCGCTCAGGCGCAATCACGAATGAATAACGGTTTGGTTGATGCGAGTGATTTTGATGACGA
GCGTAATGGCTGGCCTGTTGAACAAGTCTGGAAAGAAATGCATAAACTTTTGCCATTCTCACCGGATTCA
GTCGTCACTCATGGTGATTTCTCACTTGATAACCTTATTTTTGACGAGGGGAAATTAATAGGTTGTATTG
ATGTTGGACGAGTCGGAATCGCAGACCGATACCAGGATCTTGCCATCCTATGGAACTGCCTCGGTGAGTT
TTCTCCTTCATTACAGAAACGGCTTTTTCAAAAATATGGTATTGATAATCCTGATATGAATAAATTGCAG
TTTCATTTGATGCTCGATGAGTTTTTCTAATCAGAATTGGTTAATTGGTTGTAACACTGGCAGAGCATTA
CGCTGACTTGACGGGACGGCGCAAGCTCATGACCAAAATCCCTTAACGTGAGTTTTCGTTCCACTGAGCG
TCAGACCCCGTAGAAAAGATCAAAGGATCTTCTTGAGATCCTTTTTTTCTGCGCGTAATCTGCTGCTTGC
AAACAAAAAAACCACCGCTACCAGCGGTGGTTTGTTTGCCGGATCAAGAGCTACCAACTCTTTTTCCGAA
GGTAACTGGCTTCAGCAGAGCGCAGATACCAAATACTGTTCTTCTAGTGTAGCCGTAGTTAGGCCACCAC
TTCAAGAACTCTGTAGCACCGCCTACATACCTCGCTCTGCTAATCCTGTTACCAGTGGCTGCTGCCAGTG
GCGATAAGTCGTGTCTTACCGGGTTGGACTCAAGACGATAGTTACCGGATAAGGCGCAGCGGTCGGGCTG
AACGGGGGGTTCGTGCACACAGCCCAGCTTGGAGCGAACGACCTACACCGAACTGAGATACCTACAGCGT
GAGCTATGAGAAAGCGCCACGCTTCCCGAAGGGAGAAAGGCGGACAGGTATCCGGTAAGCGGCAGGGTCG
GAACAGGAGAGCGCACGAGGGAGCTTCCAGGGGGAAACGCCTGGTATCTTTATAGTCCTGTCGGGTTTCG
CCACCTCTGACTTGAGCGTCGATTTTTGTGATGCTCGTCAGGGGGGCGGAGCCTATGGAAAAACGCCAGC
AACGCGGCCTTTTTACGGTTCCTGGCCTTTTGCTGGCCTTTTGCTCACATGTTCTTTCCTGCGTTATCCC
CTGATTCTGTGGATAACCGTATTACCGCTAGCCAGGAAGAGTTTGTAGAAACGCAAAAAGGCCATCCGTC
AGGATGGCCTTCTGCTTAGTTTGATGCCTGGCAGTTTATGGCGGGCGTCCTGCCCGCCACCCTCCGGGCC
GTTGCTTCACAACGTTCAAATCCGCTCCCGGCGGATTTGTCCTACTCAGGAGAGCGTTCACCGACAAACA
ACAGATAAAACGAAAGGCCCAGTCTTCCGACTGAGCCTTTCGTTTTATTTGATGCCTGGCAGTTCCCTAC
TCTCGCGTTAACGCTAGCATGGATCTCGGGCCCCAAATAATGATTTTATTTTGACTGATAGTGACCTGTT
CGTTGCAACAAATTGATGAGCAATGCTTTTTTATAATGCCAACTTTGTATAATAAAGTTGGCTTCGAAGG
AGATAGAAC
Features (pLannotate 1.2.2; 9 found; start..end, strand, type, name):
      2..4105    +  CDS            SpCas9-HF2: Cas9 endonuclease from the Streptococcus pyogenes Type II CRISPR/Cas system, mutated to improve targeting specificity (Kleinstiver et al., 2016) carries the mutations N497A, R661A, Q695A, Q926A, and D1135E
   4160..4224    +  CDS            F2A (fragment): 2A peptide from foot-and-mouth disease virus polyprotein Eukaryotic ribosomes fail to insert a peptide bond between the Gly and Pro residues, yielding separate polypeptides.
   4232..4951    +  CDS            EGFP: the original enhanced GFP (Yang et al., 1996) mammalian codon-optimized
   4951..5048    -  protein_bind   attL2: mutant version of attL; recombination site for the Gateway® LR reaction LR Clonase™
   5171..5980    +  CDS            KanR: aminoglycoside phosphotransferase; aph(3')-Ia; confers resistance to kanamycin in bacteria or G418 (Geneticin®) in eukaryotes
   6123..6711    +  rep_origin     ori: high-copy-number ColE1/pMB1/pBR322/pUC origin of replication
   6846..6873    -  terminator     rrnB T2 terminator: transcription terminator T2 from the E. coli rrnB gene
   7005..7048    +  terminator     rrnB T1 terminator: Escherichia coli rrnB; transcription terminator T1 from the E. coli rrnB gene
   7105..7200    +  protein_bind   attL3: mutant version of attL; recombination site for the Gateway® LR reaction LR Clonase™
