[The description below was written by a language model from this plasmid's Addgene catalogue record and pLannotate feature annotations shown in this document.]
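Description:
pENTR-L3-SpCas9-HF2-2A-EGFP-L2 is a Gateway entry clone built on a pDONR backbone and intended as one module in MultiSite Gateway assembly of mammalian expression or gene-targeting vectors. It is propagated in E. coli as a high-copy plasmid through a ColE1/pUC-type origin and is selected with kanamycin via an aminoglycoside phosphotransferase gene. The rrnB T1 and T2 terminators sit upstream of the cloning region, as is usual in pDONR-derived plasmids, to shield the insert from read-through transcription originating in the backbone.

The payload lies between the attL3 and attL2 recombination sites and consists of a single open reading frame. It encodes SpCas9-HF2, a Streptococcus pyogenes Cas9 variant carrying the N497A, R661A, Q695A, Q926A and D1135E substitutions that improve targeting specificity. This is followed by a foot-and-mouth disease virus 2A peptide (annotated as a fragment) and mammalian codon-optimised EGFP. Ribosomal skipping at the 2A sequence yields the nuclease and the fluorescent protein as separate polypeptides from one transcript, so EGFP fluorescence reports which cells express Cas9.

The feature table shows no promoter or polyadenylation signal within the att-flanked cassette, so although the record classes the plasmid as mammalian expression, it does not appear to be a self-contained expression unit. Expression elements would presumably be supplied by other entry clones or by the destination vector joined in an LR Clonase reaction, with the attL3/attL2 pair fixing the position and orientation of this module. The record places it in a toolbox for knock-in gene targeting, but gives no detail on specific partner vectors or targets.
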