Addgene plasmid #141050: pENTR-L3-SpCas9-HF2-2A-EGFP-L2
Purpose: Mutisite Gateway mediated vector construction
Depositing lab: Hideyuki Okano. Depositing organization: Keio University. Publication: A versatile toolbox for knock-in gene targeting based on the Multisite Gateway technology. Yoshimatsu S, Sone T, Nakajima M, Sato T, Okochi R, Ishikawa M, Nakamura M, Sasaki E, Shiozawa S, Okano H. PLoS One. 2019 Aug 27;14(8):e0221164. doi: 10.1371/journal.pone.0221164. eCollection 2019. PubMed 31454364.
Backbone
  Vector backbone: pDONR
  Backbone manufacturer: Thermo Fisher Scientific
  Vector type: Mammalian Expression
Growth in bacteria
  Bacterial resistance: Kanamycin, 50 μg/mL
  Growth temperature: 37°C
  Growth strain: DH5alpha
  Copy number: High Copy
Gene/Insert
  Gene/Insert name: SpCas9-HF2-2A-EGFP
  Species: Synthetic
  Cloning method: Restriction Enzyme; 5′ cloning site Unknown (unknown if destroyed)
Terms and licenses: Academic/Nonprofit Terms; Industry Terms: Not Available to Industry
How to cite: pENTR-L3-SpCas9-HF2-2A-EGFP-L2 was a gift from Hideyuki Okano (Addgene plasmid # 141050 ; http://n2t.net/addgene:141050 ; RRID:Addgene_141050)
